>Addgene plasmid #26554 | pT/BH | depositor partial sequence | sequence record 12573 | Author sequence
GTGCCACCTG
[124 nt withheld, positions 11-134]
C
[91 nt withheld, positions 136-226]
A
[49 nt withheld, positions 228-276]
CCTTTGACGTTGGAGTCCACGTTCTTT
[37 nt withheld, positions 304-340]
ACCCTATCTCGGTCTATTCTTTTGATTTATAAGGGATTTTGCCGATTTCGGCCTATTGGTTAAAAAATGA
GCTGATTTAACAAAAATTTAACGCGAATTTTAACAAAATATTAACGCTTACAATTTCCATTCGCCATTCA
GGCTGCGCAACTGTTGGGAAGGGCGATCGGTGCGGGCCTCTTCGCTATTACGCCAGCTGGCGAAAGGGGG
ATGTGCTGCAAGGCGATTAAGTTGGGTAACGCCAGGGTTTTCCCAGTCACGACGTTGTAAAACGACGGCC
AGTGAATTGTAATACGACTCACTATAGGGCGAATTGGAGCTCGGTACCCTACAGTTGAAGTCGGAAGTTT
ACATACACTTAAGTTGGAGTCATTAAAACTCGTTTTTCAACTACACCACAAATTTCTTGTTAACAAACAA
TAGTTTTGGCAAGTCAGTTAGGACATCTACTTTGTGCATGACACAAGTCATTTTTCCAACAATTGTTTAC
AGACAGATTATTTCACTTATAATTCACTGTATCACAATTCCAGTGGGTCAGAAGTTTACATACACTAAGT
TGACTGTGCCTTTAAACAGCTTGGAAAATTCCAGAAAATGATGTCATGGCTTTAGAAGCTAGATCTAGAG
CGGCCGCACTAGTGAATTCGATATCAAGCTTGTGGAAGGCTACTCGAAATGTTTGACCCAAGTTAAACAA
TTTAAAGGCAATGCTACCAAATACTAATTGAGTGTATGTTAACTTCTGACCCACTGGGAATGTGATGAAA
GAAATAAAAGCTGAAATGAATCATTCTCTCTACTATTATTCTGATATTTCACATTCTTAAAATAAAGTGG
TGATCCTAACTGACCTTAAGACAGGGAATCTTTACTCGGATTAAATGTCAGGAATTGTGAAAAAGTGAGT
TTAAATGTATTTGGCTAAGGTGTATGTAAACTTCCGACTTCAACTGTAGGGGATCCTCTAGCTAGAGTCG
ACCTCGAGGGGGGGCCCGGTACCCAGCTTTTGTTCCCTTTAGTGAGGGTTAATTTCGAGCTTGGCGTAAT
CATGGTCATAGCTGTTTCCTGTGTGAAATTGTTATCCGCTCACAATTCCACACAACATACGAGCCGGAAG
CATAAAGTGTAAAGCCTGGGGTGCCTAATGAGTGAGCTAACTCACATTAATTGCGTTGCGCTCACTGCCC
GCTTTCCAGTCGGGAAACCTGTCGTGCCAGCTGCATTAATGAATCGGCCAACGCGCGGGGAGAGGCGGTT
TGCGTATTGGGCGCTCTTCCGCTTCCTCGCTCACTGACTCGCTGCGCTCGGTCGTTCGGCTGCGGCGAGC
GGTATCAGCTCACTCAAAGGCGGTAATACGGTTATCCACAGAATCAGGGGATAACGCAGGAAAGAACATG
TGAGCAAAAGGCCAGCAAAAGGCCAGGAACCGTAAAAAGGCCGCGTTGCTGGCGTTTTTCCATAGGCTCC
GCCCCCCTGACGAGCATCACAAAAATCGACGCTCAAGTCAGAGGTGGCGAAACCCGACAGGACTATAAAG
ATACCAGGCGTTTCCCCCTGGAAGCTCCCTCGTGCGCTCTCCTGTTCCGACCCTGCCGCTTACCGGATAC
CTGTCCGCCTTTCTCCCTTCGGGAAGCGTGGCGCTTTCTCATAGCTCACGCTGTAGGTATCTCAGTTCGG
TGTAGGTCGTTCGCTCCAAGCTGGGCTGTGTGCACGAACCCCCCGTTCAGCCCGACCGCTGCGCCTTATC
CGGTAACTATCGTCTTGAGTCCAACCCGGTAAGACACGACTTATCGCCACTGGCAGCAGCCACTGGTAAC
AGGATTAGCAGAGCGAGGTATGTAGGCGGTGCTACAGAGTTCTTGAAGTGGTGGCCTAACTACGGCTACA
CTAGAAGGACAGTATTTGGTATCTGCGCTCTGCTGAAGCCAGTTACCTTCGGAAAAAGAGTTGGTAGCTC
TTGATCCGGCAAACAAACCACCGCTGGTAGCGGTGGTTTTTTTGTTTGCAAGCAGCAGATTACGCGCAGA
AAAAAAGGATCTCAAGAAGATCCTTTGATCTTTTCTACGGGGTCTGACGCTCAGTGGAACGAAAACTCAC
GTTAAGGGATTTTGGTCATGAGATTATCAAAAAGGATCTTCACCTAGATCCTTTTAAATTAAAAATGAAG
TTTTAAATCAATCTAAAGTATATATGAGTAAACTTGGTCTGACAGTTACCAATGCTTAATCAGTGAGGCA
CCTATCTCAGCGATCTGTCTATTTCGTTCATCCATAGTTGCCTGACTCCCCGTCGTGTAGATAACTACGA
TACGGGAGGGCTTACCATCTGGCCCCAGTGCTGCAATGATACCGCGAGACCCACGCTCACCGGCTCCAGA
TTTATCAGCAATAAACCAGCCAGCCGGAAGGGCCGAGCGCAGAAGTGGTCCTGCAACTTTATCCGCCTCC
ATCCAGTCTATTAATTGTTGCCGGGAAGCTAGAGTAAGTAGTTCGCCAGTTAATAGTTTGCGCAACGTTG
TTGCCATTGCTACAGGCATCGTGGTGTCACGCTCGTCGTTTGGTATGGCTTCATTCAGCTCCGGTTCCCA
ACGATCAAGGCGAGTTACATGATCCCCCATGTTGTGCAAAAAAGCGGTTAGCTCCTTCGGTCCTCCGATC
GTTGTCAGAAGTAAGTTGGCCGCAGTGTTATCACTCATGGTTATGGCAGCACTGCATAATTCTCTTACTG
TCATGCCATCCGTAAGATGCTTTTCTGTGACTGGTGAGTACTCAACCAAGTCATTCTGAGAATAGTGTAT
GCGGCGACCGAGTTGCTCTTGCCCGGCGTCAATACGGGATAATACCGCGCCACATAGCAGAACTTTAAAA
GTGCTCATCATTGGAAAACGTTCTTCGGGGCGAAAACTCTCAAGGATCTTACCGCTGTTGAGATCCAGTT
CGATGTAACCCACTCGTGCACCCAACTGATCTTCAGCATCTTTTACTTTCACCAGCGTTTCTGGGTGAGC
AAAAACAGGAAGGCAAAATGCCGCAAAAAAGGGAATAAGGGCGACACGGAAATGTTGAATACTCATACTC
TTCCTTTTTCAATATTATTGAAGCATTTATCAGGGTTATTGTCTCATGAGCGGATACATATTTGAATGTA
TTTAGAAAAATAAACAAATAGGGGTTCCGCGCACATTTCCCCGAAAA
