>Addgene plasmid #26554 | pT/BH | addgene partial sequence | sequence record 32747 | 26554 with T7
TTGAGTCGGAAGTTTACATACACTTAAGTTGGAGTCATTAAAACTCGTTTTTCAACTACTCCACAAATTT
CTTGTTAACAAACAATAGTTTTGGCAAGTCAGTTAGGACATCTACTTTGTGCATGACACAAGTCATTTTT
CCAACAATTGTTTACAGACAGATTATTTCACTTATAATTCACTGTATCACAATTCCAGTGGGTCAGAAGT
TTACATACACTAAGTTGACTGTGCCTTTAAACAGCTTGGAAAATTCCAGAAAATGATGTCATGGCTTTAG
AAGCTAGATCTAGAGCGGCCGCACTAGTGAATTCGATATCAAGCTTGTGGAAGGCTACTCGAAATGTTTG
ACCCAAGTTAAACAATTTAAAGGCAATGCTACCAAATACTAATTGAGTGTATGTTAACTTCTGACCCACT
GGGAATGTGATGAAAGAAATAAAAGCTGAAATGAATCATTCTCTCTACTATTATTCTGATATTTCACATT
CTTAAAATAAAGTGGTGATCCTAACTGACCTTAAGACAGGGAATCTTTACTCGGATTAAATGTCAGGAAT
TGTGAAAAAGTGAGTTTAAATGTATTTGGCTAAGGTGTATGTAAACTTCCGACTTCAACTGTAGGGGATC
CTCTAGCTAGAGTCGACCTCGAGGGGGGGCCCGGTACCCAGCTTTTGTTCCCTTTAGTGAGGGTTAATTG
CGCGCTTGGCGTAATCATGGTCATAGCTGTTTCCTGTGTGAAATTGTTATCCGCTCACAATTCCACACAA
CATACGAGCCGGAAGCATAAAGTGTAAAGCCTGGGGTGCCTAATGAGTGAGCTAACTCACATTAATTGCG
TTGCGCTCACTGCCCGCTTTCCAGTCGGGAAACCTGTCGTGCCAGCTGCATTAATGAATCGGCCAACGCG
CGGGGAGAGGCGGTT
