[The description below was written by a language model from this plasmid's Addgene catalogue record.]
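Description:
pT/BH is a plasmid built on the pBluescript backbone (Stratagene), catalogued as a bacterial expression vector. It is maintained in E. coli as a high-copy plasmid under ampicillin selection, consistent with the pUC-type origin and AmpR marker that pBluescript vectors normally carry. No feature table accompanies the record, so these elements cannot be confirmed for this particular clone.

The record says very little about the payload. The insert is named only "pT/BH", the same as the plasmid. No gene, promoter, tag, reporter or other functional element is listed, so the content and purpose of the insert cannot be determined from the catalogue fields alone. BglII and HindIII are recorded as the 5′ and 3′ cloning sites, both retained. The "BH" in the name may refer to these two enzymes, although the record does not say so. That both sites are preserved suggests the plasmid may serve as a recipient for cloning further sequences, but this is an inference rather than a documented use.

The insert size is listed as 3537 bp against a backbone of 2914 bp. Because the insert shares the plasmid's name, the larger figure may be the total plasmid length rather than a separate fragment, and the record does not resolve this. T7 and T3 are the listed sequencing primers, matching the promoter sites that flank the pBluescript polylinker and allowing the cloned region to be read from both sides. The depositor notes three mismatches between the repository's sequence and the author's sequence, all in the vector backbone rather than the insert. The plasmid is distributed to academic and nonprofit users only.
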