Addgene plasmid #26554: pT/BH
Depositing lab: Perry Hackett. Depositing organization: University of Minnesota.
Backbone
  Vector backbone: pBluescript
  Backbone manufacturer: Stratagene
  Backbone size w/o insert (bp): 2914
  Vector type: Bacterial Expression
Growth in bacteria
  Bacterial resistance: Ampicillin, 100 μg/mL
  Growth temperature: 37°C
  Growth strain: DH5alpha
  Copy number: High Copy
Gene/Insert
  Gene/Insert name: pT/BH
  Insert size (bp): 3537
  Cloning method: Restriction Enzyme; 5′ cloning site BglII (not destroyed); 3′ cloning site HindIII (not destroyed)
  Sequencing primers: 5′ T7; 3′ T3
Terms and licenses: Academic/Nonprofit Terms; Industry Terms: Not Available to Industry
Depositor comments: There are three mismatches between Addgene and author sequence but they are in vector backbone.
How to cite: pT/BH was a gift from Perry Hackett (Addgene plasmid # 26554 ; http://n2t.net/addgene:26554 ; RRID:Addgene_26554)
